Addgene plasmid #73388: pCDNA-mSin1(1.1)-HA
Purpose: Expresses mSin-HA
Depositing lab: Jie Chen & Taekjip Ha. Depositing organization: University of Illinois at Urbana-Champaign. Publication: Stoichiometry and assembly of mTOR complexes revealed by single-molecule pulldown. Jain A, Arauz E, Aggarwal V, Ikon N, Chen J, Ha T. Proc Natl Acad Sci U S A. 2014 Dec 16;111(50):17833-8. doi: 10.1073/pnas.1419425111. Epub 2014 Dec 1. PubMed 25453101.
Backbone
  Vector backbone: pCDNA3
  Vector type: Mammalian Expression
  Selectable markers: Neomycin (select with G418)
Growth in bacteria
  Bacterial resistance: Ampicillin, 100 μg/mL
  Growth temperature: 37°C
  Growth strain: DH5alpha
  Copy number: Unknown
Gene/Insert
  Gene/Insert name: mSin1 transcript variant protein isoform 1 (alt name: MAPKAP1)
  Species: H. sapiens (human)
  Entrez Gene: MAPKAP1 (a.k.a. JC310, MIP1, SIN1, SIN1b, SIN1g)
  Promoter: CMV
  Tag / fusion protein: HA tag (C terminal on insert)
  Cloning method: Restriction Enzyme; 5′ cloning site BamHI (destroyed during cloning); 3′ cloning site EcoRI (not destroyed)
  Sequencing primers: 5′ CMV-F; 3′ BGH-rev
Terms and licenses: Academic/Nonprofit Terms; Industry Terms: Not Available to Industry
How to cite: pCDNA-mSin1(1.1)-HA was a gift from Jie Chen & Taekjip Ha (Addgene plasmid # 73388 ; http://n2t.net/addgene:73388 ; RRID:Addgene_73388)
