[The description below was written by a language model from this plasmid's Addgene catalogue record and pLannotate feature annotations shown in this document.]
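Description:
pCDNA-mSin1(1.1)-HA is a mammalian expression plasmid built on the pCDNA3 backbone that drives production of human mSin1 (MAPKAP1, also called SIN1), isoform 1, carrying a C-terminal HA epitope tag. The sequenced construct is about 7 kb. In bacteria it is maintained through a high-copy ColE1/pUC-type origin and selected with ampicillin via the β-lactamase gene. An f1 origin is also present, which in principle permits single-stranded DNA production. For mammalian cells, an SV40 early promoter drives a neomycin phosphotransferase cassette terminated by the SV40 polyadenylation signal, allowing G418 selection of stable transfectants.

The expression cassette consists of the CMV immediate-early enhancer and promoter, the MAPKAP1 open reading frame, and the bovine growth hormone polyadenylation signal. The insert was placed by restriction cloning between BamHI (destroyed in the process) and EcoRI sites. T7 and SP6 phage promoters flank the insert, as is standard for this backbone, and could support in vitro transcription. The automated annotation marks the MAPKAP1 coding region but does not separately call the HA tag, which the catalogue entry places at the C terminus of the insert. Short hits to an HIV-1 LTR, ble, lacI and bom are labelled as fragments and are probably backbone remnants or annotation artefacts rather than functional elements.

mSin1 is a core subunit of mTOR complex 2, which among other roles supports AKT phosphorylation and actin cytoskeleton regulation. The tagged protein allows detection or immunocapture with anti-HA reagents. The associated publication examined the stoichiometry and assembly of mTOR complexes by single-molecule pulldown.
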