Features (pLannotate 1.2.2; 21 found; start..end, strand, type, name):
     31..410     +  enhancer       CMV enhancer: human cytomegalovirus immediate early enhancer
    411..614     +  promoter       CMV promoter: human cytomegalovirus (CMV) immediate early promoter
    610..643     +  LTR            5' LTR (truncated) (fragment): truncated 5' long terminal repeat (LTR) from HIV-1
    659..677     +  promoter       T7 promoter: promoter for bacteriophage T7 RNA polymerase
    722..2284    +  CDS            MAPKAP1: SIN1_HUMAN - Also known as MIP1, SIN1. Experimental evidence at protein level: Swiss-Prot protein existence level 1. Subunit of mTORC2, which regulates cell growth and survival in response to hormonal signals. mTORC2 is activated by growth factors, but, in contrast to mTORC1, seems to be nutrient-insensitive. mTORC2 seems to function upstream of Rho GTPases to regulate the actin cytoskeleton, probably by activating one or more Rho-type guanine nucleotide exchange factors. mTORC2 promotes the serum-induced formation of stress-fibers or F-actin. mTORC2 plays a critical role in AKT1 'Ser-473' pho
   2399..2417    -  promoter       SP6 promoter: promoter for bacteriophage SP6 RNA polymerase
   2443..2667    +  polyA_signal   bGH poly(A) signal: bovine growth hormone polyadenylation signal
   2671..2692    +  promoter       SV40 promoter (fragment): SV40 enhancer and early promoter
   2713..3141    +  rep_origin     f1 ori (sequence partly withheld): f1 bacteriophage origin of replication; arrow indicates direction of (+) strand synthesis
   3155..3484    +  promoter       SV40 promoter: SV40 enhancer and early promoter
   3551..4342    +  CDS            neo: KKA2_KLEPN - Also known as kan, nptII. Experimental evidence at protein level: Swiss-Prot protein existence level 1. Resistance to kanamycin, neomycin, paromomycin, ribostamycin, butirosin and gentamicin B. From Klebsiella pneumoniae.
   4366..4524    +  CDS            ble (fragment): BLE_KLEPN - Experimental evidence at protein level: Swiss-Prot protein existence level 1. Binding protein with a strong affinity to the bleomycin family of antibiotics. Binds to CL990; an antimitotic-antibiotic compound. From Klebsiella pneumoniae.
   4519..4640    +  polyA_signal   SV40 poly(A) signal: SV40 polyadenylation signal
   4713..4729    -  protein_bind   lac operator: The lac repressor binds to the lac operator to inhibit transcription in E. coli. This inhibition can be relieved by adding lactose or isopropyl-β-D-thiogalactopyranoside (IPTG). lac repressor encoded by lacI
   4737..4767    -  promoter       lac promoter: promoter for the E. coli lac operon
   4782..4803    -  protein_bind   CAP binding site: CAP binding activates transcription in the presence of cAMP. E. coli catabolite activator protein
   4816..4908    -  CDS            lacI (fragment): lac repressor; lacI; The lac repressor binds to the lac operator to inhibit transcription in E. coli. This inhibition can be relieved by adding lactose or isopropyl-β-D-thiogalactopyranoside (IPTG).
   5091..5679    -  rep_origin     ori: high-copy-number ColE1/pMB1/pBR322/pUC origin of replication
   5850..6710    -  CDS            AmpR: β-lactamase; bla; confers resistance to ampicillin, carbenicillin, and related antibiotics
   6711..6815    -  promoter       AmpR promoter: bla
   6874..6926    -  misc_feature   bom (fragment): basis of mobility region from pBR322
>Addgene plasmid #73388 | pCDNA-mSin1(1.1)-HA | addgene full sequence | sequence record 267812 | Addgene NGS Result
TTCGCGATGTACGGGCCAGATATACGCGTTGACATTGATTATTGACTAGTTATTAATAGTAATCAATTAC
GGGGTCATTAGTTCATAGCCCATATATGGAGTTCCGCGTTACATAACTTACGGTAAATGGCCCGCCTGGC
TGACCGCCCAACGACCCCCGCCCATTGACGTCAATAATGACGTATGTTCCCATAGTAACGCCAATAGGGA
CTTTCCATTGACGTCAATGGGTGGAGTATTTACGGTAAACTGCCCACTTGGCAGTACATCAAGTGTATCA
TATGCCAAGTACGCCCCCTATTGACGTCAATGACGGTAAATGGCCCGCCTGGCATTATGCCCAGTACATG
ACCTTATGGGACTTTCCTACTTGGCAGTACATCTACGTATTAGTCATCGCTATTACCATGGTGATGCGGT
TTTGGCAGTACATCAATGGGCGTGGATAGCGGTTTGACTCACGGGGATTTCCAAGTCTCCACCCCATTGA
CGTCAATGGGAGTTTGTTTTGGCACCAAAATCAACGGGACTTTCCAAAATGTCGTAACAACTCCGCCCCA
TTGACGCAAATGGGCGGTAGGCGTGTACGGTGGGAGGTCTATATAAGCAGAGCTCTCTGGCTAACTAGAG
AACCCACTGCTTACTGGCTTATCGAAATTAATACGACTCACTATAGGGAGACCCAAGCTTGGTACCGAGC
TCGGATCTCTCGACCGGCACCATGGCCTTCTTGGACAATCCAACTATCATTCTAGCTCATATTCGACAGT
CACATGTGACCAGTGATGACACGGGAATGTGTGAGATGGTTCTCATTGATCATGATGTTGACCTAGAGAA
GATTCATCCTCCTTCAATGCCTGGAGACAGTGGGTCAGAAATTCAGGGAAGCAATGGTGAGACTCAGGGC
TATGTATATGCCCAGTCAGTCGATATTACCTCAAGTTGGGACTTTGGTATTAGAAGACGCTCAAACACAG
CTCAAAGATTAGAACGACTCCGAAAAGAGAGACAAAACCAGATCAAATGCAAAAATATTCAGTGGAAAGA
AAGAAATTCTAAGCAATCAGCCCAGGAGTTAAAGTCACTGTTTGAAAAAAAATCTCTCAAAGAGAAGCCT
CCAATTTCTGGGAAGCAGTCGATATTATCTGTACGCCTAGAACAGTGCCCTCTGCAGCTGAATAACCCTT
TTAACGAGTATTCCAAATTTGATGGCAAGGGTCATGTAGGTACAACAGCAACCAAGAAGATCGATGTCTA
CCTCCCTCTGCACTCGAGCCAGGACAGACTGCTGCCAATGACCGTGGTGACAATGGCCAGCGCCAGGGTG
CAGGACCTGATCGGGCTCATCTGCTGGCAGTATACAAGCGAAGGACGGGAGCCGAAGCTCAATGACAATG
TCAGTGCCTACTGCCTGCATATTGCTGAGGATGATGGGGAGGTGGACACCGATTTCCCCCCGCTGGATTC
CAATGAGCCCATTCATAAGTTTGGCTTCAGTACTTTGGCCCTGGTTGAAAAGTACTCATCTCCTGGTCTG
ACATCCAAAGAGTCACTCTTTGTTCGAATAAATGCTGCTCATGGATTCTCCCTTATTCAGGTGGACAACA
CAAAGGTTACCATGAAGGAAATCTTACTGAAGGCAGTGAAGCGAAGAAAAGGATCCCAGAAAGTTTCAGG
CCCTCAGTACCGCCTGGAGAAGCAGAGCGAGCCCAATGTCGCCGTTGACCTGGACAGCACTTTGGAGAGC
CAGAGCGCATGGGAGTTCTGCCTGGTCCGCGAGAACAGTTCAAGGGCAGACGGGGTTTTTGAGGAGGATT
CGCAAATTGACATAGCCACAGTACAGGATATGCTTAGCAGCCACCATTACAAGTCATTCAAAGTCAGCAT
GATCCACAGACTGCGATTCACAACCGACGTACAGCTAGGTATCTCTGGAGACAAAGTAGAGATAGACCCT
GTTACGAATCAGAAAGCCAGCACTAAGTTTTGGATTAAGCAGAAACCCATCTCAATCGATTCCGACCTGC
TCTGTGCCTGTGACCTTGCTGAAGAGAAAAGCCCCAGTCACGCAATATTTAAACTCACGTATCTAAGCAA
TCACGACTATAAACACCTCTACTTTGAATCGGACGCTGCTACCGTCAATGAAATTGTGCTCAAGGTTAAC
TACATCCTGGAATCGCGAGCTAGCACTGCCCGGGCTGACTACTTTGCTCAAAAACAAAGAAAACTGAACA
GACGTACGAGCTTCAGCTTCCAGAAGGAGAAGAAATCCGGGCAGCAGGCGGCCGCTGGTGGTGGTGGTTA
CCCATACGACGTCCCAGACTACGCTTAAGAATTCTGCAGATATCCATCACACTGGCGGCCGCTCGAGCAT
GCATCTAGAGGGCCCTATTCTATAGTGTCACCTAAATGCTAGAGCTCGCTGATCAGCCTCGACTGTGCCT
TCTAGTTGCCAGCCATCTGTTGTTTGCCCCTCCCCCGTGCCTTCCTTGACCCTGGAAGGTGCCACTCCCA
CTGTCCTTTCCTAATAAAATGAGGAAATTGCATCGCATTGTCTGAGTAGGTGTCATTCTATTCTGGGGGG
TGGGGTGGGGCAGGACAGCAAGGGGGAGGATTGGGAAGACAATAGCAGGCATGCTGGGGATGCGGTGGGC
TCTATGGCTTCTGAGGCGGAAAGAACCAGCTGGGGCTCTAGGGGGTATCCCC
[124 nt withheld, positions 2713-2836]
C
[91 nt withheld, positions 2838-2928]
A
[49 nt withheld, positions 2930-2978]
CCTTTGACGTTGGAGTCCACGTTCTTT
[37 nt withheld, positions 3006-3042]
ACCCTATCTCGGTCTATTCTTTTGATTTATAAGGGATTTTGCCGATTTCGGCCTATTGGTTAAAAAATGA
GCTGATTTAACAAAAATTTAACGCGAATTAATTCTGTGGAATGTGTGTCAGTTAGGGTGTGGAAAGTCCC
CAGGCTCCCCAGCAGGCAGAAGTATGCAAAGCATGCATCTCAATTAGTCAGCAACCAGGTGTGGAAAGTC
CCCAGGCTCCCCAGCAGGCAGAAGTATGCAAAGCATGCATCTCAATTAGTCAGCAACCATAGTCCCGCCC
CTAACTCCGCCCATCCCGCCCCTAACTCCGCCCAGTTCCGCCCATTCTCCGCCCCATGGCTGACTAATTT
TTTTTATTTATGCAGAGGCCGAGGCCGCCTCTGCCTCTGAGCTATTCCAGAAGTAGTGAGGAGGCTTTTT
TGGAGGCCTAGGCTTTTGCAAAAAGCTCCCGGGAGCTTGTATATCCATTTTCGGATCTGATCAAGAGACA
GGATGAGGATCGTTTCGCATGATTGAACAAGATGGATTGCACGCAGGTTCTCCGGCCGCTTGGGTGGAGA
GGCTATTCGGCTATGACTGGGCACAACAGACAATCGGCTGCTCTGATGCCGCCGTGTTCCGGCTGTCAGC
GCAGGGGCGCCCGGTTCTTTTTGTCAAGACCGACCTGTCCGGTGCCCTGAATGAACTGCAGGACGAGGCA
GCGCGGCTATCGTGGCTGGCCACGACGGGCGTTCCTTGCGCAGCTGTGCTCGACGTTGTCACTGAAGCGG
GAAGGGACTGGCTGCTATTGGGCGAAGTGCCGGGGCAGGATCTCCTGTCATCTCACCTTGCTCCTGCCGA
GAAAGTATCCATCATGGCTGATGCAATGCGGCGGCTGCATACGCTTGATCCGGCTACCTGCCCATTCGAC
CACCAAGCGAAACATCGCATCGAGCGAGCACGTACTCGGATGGAAGCCGGTCTTGTCGATCAGGATGATC
TGGACGAAGAGCATCAGGGGCTCGCGCCAGCCGAACTGTTCGCCAGGCTCAAGGCGCGCATGCCCGACGG
CGAGGATCTCGTCGTGACCCATGGCGATGCCTGCTTGCCGAATATCATGGTGGAAAATGGCCGCTTTTCT
GGATTCATCGACTGTGGCCGGCTGGGTGTGGCGGACCGCTATCAGGACATAGCGTTGGCTACCCGTGATA
TTGCTGAAGAGCTTGGCGGCGAATGGGCTGACCGCTTCCTCGTGCTTTACGGTATCGCCGCTCCCGATTC
GCAGCGCATCGCCTTCTATCGCCTTCTTGACGAGTTCTTCTGAGCGGGACTCTGGGGTTCGAAATGACCG
ACCAAGCGACGCCCAACCTGCCATCACGAGATTTCGATTCCACCGCCGCCTTCTATGAAAGGTTGGGCTT
CGGAATCGTTTTCCGGGACGCCGGCTGGATGATCCTCCAGCGCGGGGATCTCATGCTGGAGTTCTTCGCC
CACCCCAACTTGTTTATTGCAGCTTATAATGGTTACAAATAAAGCAATAGCATCACAAATTTCACAAATA
AAGCATTTTTTTCACTGCATTCTAGTTGTGGTTTGTCCAAACTCATCAATGTATCTTATCATGTCTGTAT
ACCGTCGACCTCTAGCTAGAGCTTGGCGTAATCATGGTCATAGCTGTTTCCTGTGTGAAATTGTTATCCG
CTCACAATTCCACACAACATACGAGCCGGAAGCATAAAGTGTAAAGCCTGGGGTGCCTAATGAGTGAGCT
AACTCACATTAATTGCGTTGCGCTCACTGCCCGCTTTCCAGTCGGGAAACCTGTCGTGCCAGCTGCATTA
ATGAATCGGCCAACGCGCGGGGAGAGGCGGTTTGCGTATTGGGCGCTCTTCCGCTTCCTCGCTCACTGAC
TCGCTGCGCTCGGTCGTTCGGCTGCGGCGAGCGGTATCAGCTCACTCAAAGGCGGTAATACGGTTATCCA
CAGAATCAGGGGATAACGCAGGAAAGAACATGTGAGCAAAAGGCCAGCAAAAGGCCAGGAACCGTAAAAA
GGCCGCGTTGCTGGCGTTTTTCCATAGGCTCCGCCCCCCTGACGAGCATCACAAAAATCGACGCTCAAGT
CAGAGGTGGCGAAACCCGACAGGACTATAAAGATACCAGGCGTTTCCCCCTGGAAGCTCCCTCGTGCGCT
CTCCTGTTCCGACCCTGCCGCTTACCGGATACCTGTCCGCCTTTCTCCCTTCGGGAAGCGTGGCGCTTTC
TCATAGCTCACGCTGTAGGTATCTCAGTTCGGTGTAGGTCGTTCGCTCCAAGCTGGGCTGTGTGCACGAA
CCCCCCGTTCAGCCCGACCGCTGCGCCTTATCCGGTAACTATCGTCTTGAGTCCAACCCGGTAAGACACG
ACTTATCGCCACTGGCAGCAGCCACTGGTAACAGGATTAGCAGAGCGAGGTATGTAGGCGGTGCTACAGA
GTTCTTGAAGTGGTGGCCTAACTACGGCTACACTAGAAGAACAGTATTTGGTATCTGCGCTCTGCTGAAG
CCAGTTACCTTCGGAAAAAGAGTTGGTAGCTCTTGATCCGGCAAACAAACCACCGCTGGTAGCGGTGGTT
TTTTTGTTTGCAAGCAGCAGATTACGCGCAGAAAAAAAGGATCTCAAGAAGATCCTTTGATCTTTTCTAC
GGGGTCTGACGCTCAGTGGAACGAAAACTCACGTTAAGGGATTTTGGTCATGAGATTATCAAAAAGGATC
TTCACCTAGATCCTTTTAAATTAAAAATGAAGTTTTAAATCAATCTAAAGTATATATGAGTAAACTTGGT
CTGACAGTTACCAATGCTTAATCAGTGAGGCACCTATCTCAGCGATCTGTCTATTTCGTTCATCCATAGT
TGCCTGACTCCCCGTCGTGTAGATAACTACGATACGGGAGGGCTTACCATCTGGCCCCAGTGCTGCAATG
ATACCGCGAGACCCACGCTCACCGGCTCCAGATTTATCAGCAATAAACCAGCCAGCCGGAAGGGCCGAGC
GCAGAAGTGGTCCTGCAACTTTATCCGCCTCCATCCAGTCTATTAATTGTTGCCGGGAAGCTAGAGTAAG
TAGTTCGCCAGTTAATAGTTTGCGCAACGTTGTTGCCATTGCTACAGGCATCGTGGTGTCACGCTCGTCG
TTTGGTATGGCTTCATTCAGCTCCGGTTCCCAACGATCAAGGCGAGTTACATGATCCCCCATGTTGTGCA
AAAAAGCGGTTAGCTCCTTCGGTCCTCCGATCGTTGTCAGAAGTAAGTTGGCCGCAGTGTTATCACTCAT
GGTTATGGCAGCACTGCATAATTCTCTTACTGTCATGCCATCCGTAAGATGCTTTTCTGTGACTGGTGAG
TACTCAACCAAGTCATTCTGAGAATAGTGTATGCGGCGACCGAGTTGCTCTTGCCCGGCGTCAATACGGG
ATAATACCGCGCCACATAGCAGAACTTTAAAAGTGCTCATCATTGGAAAACGTTCTTCGGGGCGAAAACT
CTCAAGGATCTTACCGCTGTTGAGATCCAGTTCGATGTAACCCACTCGTGCACCCAACTGATCTTCAGCA
TCTTTTACTTTCACCAGCGTTTCTGGGTGAGCAAAAACAGGAAGGCAAAATGCCGCAAAAAAGGGAATAA
GGGCGACACGGAAATGTTGAATACTCATACTCTTCCTTTTTCAATATTATTGAAGCATTTATCAGGGTTA
TTGTCTCATGAGCGGATACATATTTGAATGTATTTAGAAAAATAAACAAATAGGGGTTCCGCGCACATTT
CCCCGAAAAGTGCCACCTGACGTCGACGGATCGGGAGATCTCCCGATCCCCTATGGTGCACTCTCAGTAC
AATCTGCTCTGATGCCGCATAGTTAAGCCAGTATCTGCTCCCTGCTTGTGTGTTGGAGGTCGCTGAGTAG
TGCGCGAGCAAAATTTAAGCTACAACAAGGCAAGGCTTGACCGACAATTGCATGAAGAATCTGCTTAGGG
TTAGGCGTTTTGCGCTGC
