>Addgene plasmid #73388 | pCDNA-mSin1(1.1)-HA | addgene partial sequence | sequence record 138393 | CMV-F 5'-CGCAAATGGGCGGTAGGCGTG-3'
CTCTCTGGCTACTAGAGAACCCACTGCTTACTGGCTTATCGAAATTAATACGACTCACTATAGGGAGACC
CAAGCTTGGTACCGAGCTCGGATCTCTCGACCGGCACCATGGCCTTCTTGGACAATCCAACTATCATTCT
AGCTCATATTCGACAGTCACATGTGACCAGTGATGACACGGGAATGTGTGAGATGGTTCTCATTGATCAT
GATGTTGACCTAGAGAAGATTCATCCTCCTTCAATGCCTGGAGACAGTGGGTCAGAAATTCAGGGAAGCA
ATGGTGAGACTCAGGGCTATGTATATGCCCAGTCAGTCGATATTACCTCAAGTTGGGACTTTGGTATTAG
AAGACGCTCAAACACAGCTCAAAGATTAGAACGACTCCGAAAAGAGAGACAAAACCAGATCAAATGCAAA
AATATTCAGTGGAAAGAAAGAAATTCTAAGCAATCAGCCCAGGAGTTAAAGTCACTGTTTGAAAAAAAAT
CTCTCAAAGAGAAGCCTCCAATTTCTGGGAAGCAGTCGATATTATCTGTACGCCTAGAACAGTGCCCTCT
GCAGCTGAATAACCCTTTTAACGAGTATTCCAAATTTGATGGCAAGGGTCATGTAGGTACAACAGCAACC
AAGAAGATCGATGTCTACCTCCCTCTGCACTCGAGCCAGGACAGACTGCTGCCAATGACCGTGGTGACAA
TGGCCAGCGCCAGGGTGCAGGACCTGATCGGGCTCATCTGCTGGCAGTATACAAGCGAAGGACGGGAGCC
GAAGCTCAATGACAATGTCAGTGCCTACTGCCTGCATATTGCTGAGGATGATGGGGAGGTGGACACCGAT
TTCCCCCCGCTGGATTCCAATGAGCCCATTCATAAGTTTGGCTTCAGTACTTTGGCCCTGGTTGAAAAGT
ACTCATCTCCTGGTCTGACATCCAAAGAGTCACTCTTTGTTCGAATAAATGCTGCTCATGGATTCTCCCT
TATTCA
