>Addgene plasmid #73388 | pCDNA-mSin1(1.1)-HA | addgene partial sequence | sequence record 138396 | BGH-rev 5'-TAGAAGGCACAGTCGAGG-3'
TATAGAATAGGGCCCTCTAGATGCATGCTCGAGCGGCCGCCAGTGTGATGGATATCTGCAGAATTCTTAA
GCGTAGTCTGGGACGTCGTATGGGTAACCACCACCACCAGCGGCCGCCTGCTGCCCGGATTTCTTCTCCT
TCTGGAAGCTGAAGCTCGTACGTCTGTTCAGTTTTCTTTGTTTTTGAGCAAAGTAGTCAGCCCGGGCAGT
GCTAGCTCGCGATTCCAGGATGTAGTTAACCTTGAGCACAATTTCATTGACGGTAGCAGCGTCCGATTCA
AAGTAGAGGTGTTTATAGTCGTGATTGCTTAGATACGTGAGTTTAAATATTGCGTGACTGGGGCTTTTCT
CTTCAGCAAGGTCACAGGCACAGAGCAGGTCGGAATCGATTGAGATGGGTTTCTGCTTAATCCAAAACTT
AGTGCTGGCTTTCTGATTCGTAACAGGGTCTATCTCTACTTTGTCTCCAGAGATACCTAGCTGTACGTCG
GTTGTGAATCGCAGTCTGTGGATCATGCTGACTTTGAATGACTTGTAATGGTGGCTGCTAAGCATATCCT
GTACTGTGGCTATGTCAATTTGCGAATCCTCCTCAAAAACCCCGTCTGCCCTTGAACTGTTCTCGCGGAC
CAGGCAGAACTCCCATGCGCTCTGGCTCTCCAAAGTGCTGTCCAGGTCAACGGCGACATTGGGCTCGCTC
TGCTTCTCCAGGCGGTACTGAGGGCCTGAAACTTTCTGGGATCCTTTTCTTCGCTTCACTGCCTTCAGTA
AGATTTCCTTCATGGTAACCTTTGTGTTGTCCACCTGAATAAGGGAGAATCCATGAGCAGCATTTATTCG
AACAAAGAGTGACTCTTTGGATGTCAGACCAGGAGATGAGTACTTTTCAACCAGGGCCAAAGTACTGAAG
CCAAACTTATGAATGGGCTCATTGGAATCCAGCGGGGGG
